>Addgene plasmid #133901 | pBSWHhc | addgene full sequence | sequence record 266986 | Addgene NGS Result
CGGTGCGGGCCTCTTCGCTATTACGCCAGATCCTTTTGTTGTTTCCGGGTGTACAATATGGACTTCCTCT
TTTCTGGCAACCAAACCCATACATCGGGATTCCTATAATACCTTCGTTGGTCTCCCTAACATGTAGGTGG
CGGAGGGGAGATATACAATAGAACAGATACCAGACAAGACATAATGGGCTAAACAAGACTACACCAATTA
CACTGCCTCATTGATGGTGGTACATAACGAACTAATACTGTAGCCCTAGACTTGATAGCCATCATCATAT
CGAAGTTTCACTACCCTTTTTCCATTTGCCATCTATTGAAGTAATAATAGGCGCATGCAACTTCTTTTCT
TTTTTTTTCTTTTCTCTCTCCCCCGTTGTTGTCTCACCATATCCGCAATGACAAAAAAATGATGGAAGAC
ACTAAAGGAAAAAATTAACGACAAAGACAGCACCAACAGATGTCGTTGTTCCAGAGCTGATGAGGGGTAT
CTCGAAGCACACGAAACTTTTTCCTTCCTTCATTCACGCACACTACTCTCTAATGAGCAACGGTATACGG
CCTTCCTTCCAGTTACTTGAATTTGAAATAAAAAAAAGTTTGCTGTCTTGCTATCAAGTATAAATAGACC
TGCAATTATTAATCTTTTGTTTCCTCGTCATTGTTCTCGTTCCCTTTCTTCCTTGTTTCTTTTTCTGCAC
AATATTTCAAGCTATACCAAGCATACAATCAACTCCAAGCTTGAAGCAAGCCTCCTGAAAGATGAAGCTA
CTGTCTTCTATCGAACAAGCATGCGATATTTGCCGACTTAAAAAGCTCAAGTGCTCCAAAGAAAAACCGA
AGTGCGCCAAGTGTCTGAAGAACAACTGGGAGTGTCGCTACTCTCCCAAAACCAAAAGGTCTCCGCTGAC
TAGGGCACATCTGACAGAAGTGGAATCAAGGCTAGAAAGACTGGAACAGCTATTTCTACTGATTTTTCCT
CGAGAAGACCTTGACATGATTTTGAAAATGGATTCTTTACAGGATATAAAAGCATTGTTAACAGGATTAT
TTGTACAAGATAATGTGAATAAAGATGCCGTCACAGATAGATTGGCTTCAGTGGAGACTGATATGCCTCT
AACATTGAGACAGCATAGAATAAGTGCGACATCATCATCGGAAGAGAGTAGTAACAAAGGTCAAAGACAG
TTGACTGTATCGCCGGAATTTGTAATACGACTCACTATAGGGCGAGCCGCCATCATGGAGGAGCAGAAGC
TGATCTCAGAGGAGGACCTGCATATGGCCATGGAGGCCGAATTCCCGGGGATCTCCACAAGTTTGTACAA
AAAAGCTGAACGAGAAACGTAAAATGATATAAATATCAATATATTAAATTAGATTTTGCATAAAAAACAG
ACTACATAATACTGTAAAACACAACATATCCAGTCACTATGGCGGCCGCATTAGGCACCCCAGGCTTTAC
ACTTTATGCTTCCGGCTCGTATAATGTGTGGATTTTGAGTTAGGATCCGTCGAGATTTTCAGGAGCTAAG
GAAGCTAAAATGGAGAAAAAAATCACTGGATATACCACCGTTGATATATCCCAATGGCATCGTAAAGAAC
ATTTTGAGGCATTTCAGTCAGTTGCTCAATGTACCTATAACCAGACCGTTCAGCTGGATATTACGGCCTT
TTTAAAGACCGTAAAGAAAAATAAGCACAAGTTTTATCCGGCCTTTATTCACATTCTTGCCCGCCTGATG
AATGCTCATCCGGAATTCCGTATGGCAATGAAAGACGGTGAGCTGGTGATATGGGATAGTGTTCACCCTT
GTTACACCGTTTTCCATGAGCAAACTGAAACGTTTTCATCGCTCTGGAGTGAATACCACGACGATTTCCG
GCAGTTTCTACACATATATTCGCAAGATGTGGCGTGTTACGGTGAAAACCTGGCCTATTTCCCTAAAGGG
TTTATTGAGAATATGTTTTTCGTCTCAGCCAATCCCTGGGTGAGTTTCACCAGTTTTGATTTAAACGTGG
CCAATATGGACAACTTCTTCGCCCCCGTTTTCACCATGGGCAAATATTATACGCAAGGCGACAAGGTGCT
GATGCCGCTGGCGATTCAGGTTCATCATGCCGTTTGTGATGGCTTCCATGTCGGCAGAATGCTTAATGAA
TTACAACAGTACTGCGATGAGTGGCAGGGCGGGGCGTAAACGCGTGGATCCGGCTTACTAAAAGCCAGAT
AACAGTATGCGTATTTGCGCGCTGATTTTTGCGGTATAAGAATATATACTGATATGTATACCCGAAGTAT
GTCAAAAAGAGGTATGCTATGAAGCAGCGTATTACAGTGACAGTTGACAGCGACAGCTATCAGTTGCTCA
AGGCATATATGATGTCAATATCTCCGGTCTGGTAAGCACAACCATGCAGAATGAAGCCCGTCGTCTGCGT
GCCGAACGCTGGAAAGCGGAAAATCAGGAAGGGATGGCTGAGGTCGCCCGGTTTATTGAAATGAACGGCT
CTTTTGCTGACGAGAACAGGGGCTGGTGAAATGCAGTTTAAGGTTTACACCTATAAAAGAGAGAGCCGTT
ATCGTCTGTTTGTGGATGTACAGAGTGATATTATTGACACGCCCGGGCGACGGATGGTGATCCCCCTGGC
CAGTGCACGTCTGCTGTCAGATAAAGTCTCCCGTGAACTTTACCCGGTGGTGCATATCGGGGATGAAAGC
TGGCGCATGATGACCACCGATATGGCCAGTGTGCCGGTCTCCGTTATCGGGGAAGAAGTGGCTGATCTCA
GCCACCGCGAAAATGACATCAAAAACGCCATTAACCTGATGTTCTGGGGAATATAAATGTCAGGCTCCCT
TATACACAGCCAGTCTGCAGGTCGACCATAGTGACTGGATATGTTGTGTTTTACAGTATTATGTAGTCTG
TTTTTTATGCAAAATCTAATTTAATATATTGATATTTATATCATTTTACGTTTCTCGTTCAGCTTTCTTG
TACAAAGTGGTAAGTAACTAAGATCCGTCGACCTGCAGCGGCCGCATAACTAGCATAACCCCTTGGGGCC
TCTAAACGGGTCTTGAGGGGTTTTTTGCGCGCTTGCAGCCAAGCTAATTCCGGGCGAATTTCTTATGATT
TATGATTTTTATTATTAAATAAGTTATAAAAAAAATAAGTGTATACAAATTTTAAAGTGACTCTTAGGTT
TTAAAACGTTATCCCTAGTTTAAACACCCATAATACCCATAATAGCTGTTTGCCAATTACCCTGTTATCC
CTATTACTTCTAAATCTGAGGAGGAAAATCGAATCGCTACCTTAGCGCCTGTTTCAGGCTGTCTATGTGT
GACTGTTGAGCTGTAACAAGTTGTCTCAGGTGTTCAATTTCATGTTCTAGTTGCTTTGTTTTACTGGTTT
CACCTGTTCTATTAGGTGTTACATGCTGTTCATCTGTTACATTGTCGATCTGTTCATGGTGAACAGGCGC
TCGGTCGTTCGGCTGCGGCGAGCGGTATCAGCTCACTCAAAGGCGGTAATACGGTTATCCACAGAATCAG
GGGATAACGCAGGAAAGAACATGTGAGCAAAAGGCCAGCAAAAGGCCAGGAACCGTAAAAAGGCCGCGTT
GCTGGCGTTTTTCCATAGGCTCCGCCCCCCTGACGAGCATCACAAAAATCGACGCTCAAGTCAGAGGTGG
CGAAACCCGACAGGACTATAAAGATACCAGGCGTTTCCCCCTGGAAGCTCCCTCGTGCGCTCTCCTGTTC
CGACCCTGCCGCTTACCGGATACCTGTCCGCCTTTCTCCCTTCGGGAAGCGTGGCGCTTTCTCATAGCTC
ACGCTGTAGGTATCTCAGTTCGGTGTAGGTCGTTCGCTCCAAGCTGGGCTGTGTGCACGAACCCCCCGTT
CAGCCCGACCGCTGCGCCTTATCCGGTAACTATCGTCTTGAGTCCAACCCGGTAAGACACGACTTATCGC
CACTGGCAGCAGCCACTGGTAACAGGATTAGCAGAGCGAGGTATGTAGGCGGTGCTACAGAGTTCTTGAA
GTGGTGGCCTAACTACGGCTACACTAGAAGAACAGTATTTGGTATCTGCGCTCTGCTGAAGCCAGTTACC
TTCGGAAAAAGAGTTGGTAGCTCTTGATCCGGCAAACAAACCACCGCTGGTAGCGGTGGTTTTTTTGTTT
GCAAGCAGCAGATTACGCGCAGAAAAAAAGGATCTCAAGAAGATCCTTTGATCTTTTCTACGGGGTCTGA
CGCTCAGTGGAACGAAAACTCACGTTAAGGGATTTTGGTCATGAGATTATCAAAAAGGATCTTCACCTAG
ATCCTTTTAAATTAAAAATGAAGTTTTAAATCAATCTAAAGTATATATGAGTAACCTGAGGCTATGGCAG
GGCCTGCCGCCCCGACGTTGGCTGCGAGCCCTGGGCCTTCACCCGAACTTGGGGGGTGGGGTGGGGAAAA
GGAAGAAACGCGGGCGTATTGGCCCCAATGGGGTCTCGGTGGGGTATCGACAGAGTGCCAGCCCTGGGAC
CGAACCCCGCGTTTATGAACAAACGACCCAACACCGTGCGTTTTATTCTGTCTTTTTATTGCCGTCATAG
CGCGGGTTCCTTCCGGTATTGTCTCCTTCCGTGTTTCAGTTAGCCTCCCCCTAGGGTGGGCGAAGAACTC
CAGCATGAGATCCCCGCGCTGGAGGATCATCCAGCCGGCGTCCCGGAAAACGATTCCGAAGCCCAACCTT
TCATAGAAGGCGGCGGTGGAATCGAAATCTCGTGATGGCAGGTTGGGCGTCGCTTGGTCGGTCATTTCGA
ACCCCAGAGTCCCGCTTATTTGCCGACTACCTTGGTGATCTCGCCTTTCACGTAGTGGACAAATTCTTCC
AACTGATCTGCGCGCGAGGCCAAGCGATCTTCTTCTTGTCCAAGATAAGCCTGTCTAGCTTCAAGTATGA
CGGGCTGATACTGGGCCGGCAGGCGCTCCATTGCCCAGTCGGCAGCGACATCCTTCGGCGCGATTTTGCC
GGTTACTGCGCTGTACCAAATGCGGGACAACGTAAGCACTACATTTCGCTCATCGCCAGCCCAGTCGGGC
GGCGAGTTCCATAGCGTTAAGGTTTCATTTAGCGCCTCAAATAGATCCTGTTCAGGAACCGGATCAAAGA
GTTCCTCCGCCGCTGGACCTACCAAGGCAACGCTATGTTCTCTTGCTTTTGTCAGCAAGATAGCCAGATC
AATGTCGATCGTGGCTGGCTCGAAGATACCTGCAAGAATGTCATTGCGCTGCCATTCTCCAAATTGCAGT
TCGCGCTTAGCTGGATAACGCCACGGAATGATGTCGTCGTGCACAACAATGGTGACTTCTACAGCGCGGA
GAATCTCGCTCTCTCCAGGGGAAGCCGAAGTTTCCAAAAGGTCGTTGATCAAAGCTCGCCGCGTTGTTTC
ATCAAGCCTTACGGTCACCGTAACCAGCAAATCAATATCACTGTGTGGCTTCAGGCCGCCATCCACTGCG
GAGCCGTACAAATGTACGGCCAGCAACGTCGGTTCGAGATGGCGCTCGATGACGCCAACTACCTCTGATA
GTTGAGTCGATACTTCGGCGATCACCGCTTCCCTCATACTCTTCCTTTTTCAATATTATTGAAGCATTTA
TCAGGGTTATTGTCTCATGAGCGGATACATATTTGAATGTATTTAGAAAAATAAACAAATAGGGGTTCCG
CGCACATCTAAGAAACCATTATTATCATGACATTAACCTATAAAAATAGGCGTATCACGAGGCCCTTTCG
TCTTCACTTATCCCTATTACTTCTAAATCTGAGGAGGAAAATCGAATCGCTACCTTAGGACCGTTATAGT
TACTATCACCATATATGTAACTGGTGATTCTTTCGCTACCTTAGAGTGCACCATAGATCAACGACATTAC
TATATATATAATATAGGAAGCATTTAATAGAACAGCATCGTAATATATGTGTACTTTGCAGTTATGACGC
CAGATGGCAGTAGTGGAAGATATTCTTTATTGAAAAATAGCTTGTCACCTTACGTACAATCTTGATCCGG
AGCTTTTCTTTTTTTGCCGATTAAGAATTAATTCGGTCGAAAAAAGAAAAGGAGAGGGCCAAGAGGGAGG
GCATTGGTGACTATTGAGCACGTGAGTATACGTGATTAAGCACACAAAGGCAGCTTGGAGTATGTCTGTT
ATTAATTTCACAGGTAGTTCTGGTCCATTGGTGAAAGTTTGCGGCTTGCAGAGCACAGAGGCCGCAGAAT
GTGCTCTAGATTCCGATGCTGACTTGCTGGGTATTATATGTGTGCCCAATAGAAAGAGAACAATTGACCC
GGTTATTGCAAGGAAAATTTCAAGTCTTGTAAAAGCATATAAAAATAGTTCAGGCACTCCGAAATACTTG
GTTGGCGTGTTTCGTAATCAACCTAAGGAGGATGTTTTGGCTCTGGTCAATGATTACGGCATTGATATCG
TCCAACTGCATGGAGATGAGTCGTGGCAAGAATACCAAGAGTTCCTCGGTTTGCCAGTTATTAAAAGACT
CGTATTTCCAAAAGACTGCAACATACTACTCAGTGCAGCTTCACAGAAACCTCATTCGTTTATTCCCTTG
TTTGATTCAGAAGCAGGTGGGACAGGTGAACTTTTGGATTGGAACTCGATTTCTGACTGGGTTGGAAGGC
AAGAGAGCCCCGAAAGCTTACATTTTATGTTAGCTGGTGGACTGACGCCAGAAAATGTTGGTGATGCGCT
TAGATTAAATGGCGTTATTGGTGTTGATGTAAGCGGAGGTGTGGAGACAAATGGTGTAAAAGACTCTAAC
AAAATAGCAAATTTCGTCAAAAATGCTAAGAAATAGGTTATTACTGAGTAGTATTTATTTAAGTATTGTT
TGTGCACTTGCCGATCTATGCGGTGTGAAATACCGCACAGATGCGTAAGGAGAAAATACCGCATCAGGAA
ATTGTAAGCGTTAATATTTTGTTAAAATTCGCGTTAAATTTTTGTTAAATCAGCTCATTTTTTAACCAAT
AGGCCGAAATCGGCAAAATCCCTTATAAATCAAAAGAATAGACCGAGATAGGGT
[37 nt withheld, positions 7125-7161]
AAAGAACGTGGACTCCAACGTCAAAGG
[49 nt withheld, positions 7189-7237]
T
[91 nt withheld, positions 7239-7329]
G
[124 nt withheld, positions 7331-7454]
CCATTCGCCATTCAGGCTGCGCAACTGTTGGGAAGGGCGAT
Features (pLannotate 1.2.2; 23 found; start..end, strand, type, name):
     30..734     +  promoter       ADH1 promoter: S. cerevisiae ADH1; promoter for alcohol dehydrogenase 1
    762..1202    +  CDS            GAL4 DNA binding domain: DNA binding domain of the GAL4 transcriptional activator; Saccharomyces cerevisiae GAL4 (truncated)
   1213..1231    +  promoter       T7 promoter: promoter for bacteriophage T7 RNA polymerase
   1317..1441    +  protein_bind   attR1: mutant version of attR; recombination site for the Gateway® LR reaction LR Clonase™
   1466..1496    +  promoter       lac UV5 promoter: E. coli lac promoter with an "up" mutation
   1520..1549    +  promoter       cat promoter (fragment): promoter of the E. coli cat gene encoding chloramphenicol acetyltransferase
   1550..2209    +  CDS            CmR: chloramphenicol acetyltransferase; cat; confers resistance to chloramphenicol
   2388..2546    +  CDS            ccdA (fragment): CCDA_ECO57 - Also known as H, letA. Experimental evidence at protein level: Swiss-Prot protein existence level 1. Antitoxin component of a type II toxin-antitoxin (TA) system which inhibits the post-segregational killing (PSK) of plasmid-free cells, also referred to as a plasmid addiction system. Binds to and blocks the activity of CcdB; will also remove bound CcdB protein from the CcdB-GyrA complex by forming a CcdA-CcdB complex, a process termed rejuvenation. Functions as a transcriptional corepressor for the ccdAB operon, repression also requires CcdB (By similarity). From Escherichia coli
   2551..2853    +  CDS            ccdB: CCDB_ECOLI - Also known as G, letB, letD. Experimental evidence at protein level: Swiss-Prot protein existence level 1. Toxic component of a type II toxin-antitoxin (TA) system, functioning in plasmid maintainence. Responsible for the post- segregational killing (PSK) of plasmid-free cells, also referred to as a plasmid addiction system. Half-life of over 2 hours. Cell killing by CcdB is accompanied by filamentation, defects in chromosome and plasmid segregation, defects in cell division, formation of anucleate cells, decreased DNA synthesis and plasmid loss. Interferes with the activity of DN
   2897..3021    -  protein_bind   attR2: mutant version of attR; recombination site for the Gateway® LR reaction LR Clonase™
   3060..3107    +  terminator     T7 terminator: transcription terminator for bacteriophage T7 RNA polymerase
   3134..3228    +  terminator     ADH1 terminator (fragment): S. cerevisiae ADH1; transcription terminator for the S. cerevisiae alcohol dehydrogenase 1 (ADH1) gene
   3650..4238    -  rep_origin     ori: high-copy-number ColE1/pMB1/pBR322/pUC origin of replication
   4460..4476    +  polyA_signal   bGH poly(A) signal (fragment): bovine growth hormone polyadenylation signal
   4567..4614    -  polyA_signal   HSV TK poly(A) signal: herpes simplex virus thymidine kinase polyadenylation signal (Cole and Stacy, 1985)
   4673..4825    -  CDS            ble (fragment): BLE_KLEPN - Experimental evidence at protein level: Swiss-Prot protein existence level 1. Binding protein with a strong affinity to the bleomycin family of antibiotics. Binds to CL990; an antimitotic-antibiotic compound. From Klebsiella pneumoniae.
   4846..5637    -  CDS            SmR: aminoglycoside adenylyltransferase (Murphy, 1985); aadA; confers resistance to spectinomycin and streptomycin
   5638..5742    -  promoter       AmpR promoter: bla
   6074..6221    +  promoter       TRP1 promoter: S. cerevisiae TRP1
   6222..6896    +  CDS            TRP1: phosphoribosylanthranilate isomerase, required for tryptophan biosynthesis; S. cerevisiae TRP1; yeast auxotrophic marker
   6947..6998    +  misc_feature   bom (fragment): basis of mobility region from pBR322
   7026..7454    -  rep_origin     f1 ori (sequence partly withheld): f1 bacteriophage origin of replication; arrow indicates direction of (+) strand synthesis
   7458..29      -  CDS            lacZα (fragment) (across the origin): LacZα fragment of β-galactosidase; lacZ fragment
