[The description below was written by a language model from this plasmid's Addgene catalogue record and pLannotate feature annotations shown in this document.]
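Description:
pBSWHhc is an empty yeast expression backbone (about 7.5 kb) that serves as a Gateway destination vector for producing Gal4 DNA-binding-domain "bait" fusion proteins in yeast hybrid interaction screens. Expression is driven by the S. cerevisiae ADH1 promoter, which is followed by the truncated GAL4 DNA-binding domain coding sequence, a T7 promoter, and then the Gateway cassette. A T7 terminator and a fragment of the ADH1 terminator close the expression unit. The cassette is flanked by attR1 and attR2 and carries a chloramphenicol resistance gene (CmR) together with the ccdB toxin gene and a ccdA fragment. In an LR reaction an entry-clone insert replaces this cassette, placing the bait downstream of the Gal4 domain. Loss of ccdB provides counter-selection against unrecombined vector, which is why the empty plasmid must be propagated in a ccdB-tolerant E. coli strain.

In bacteria the plasmid replicates from a high-copy ColE1/pUC-type origin and is selected with spectinomycin (the aadA/SmR gene under the AmpR promoter) and chloramphenicol (from the Gateway cassette). An f1 origin is also present, along with small remnants annotated as fragments of ble, lacZα, bom and polyadenylation signals, which appear to be cloning leftovers. In yeast, selection relies on the TRP1 auxotrophic marker under its own promoter. The feature table does not annotate a yeast replication origin or centromere, so the mode of maintenance in yeast is not stated. According to the record, the vector also contains homology regions for recombination with the partner plasmid pAWH, although these regions are not annotated. It was developed for the rec-YnH method, which detects many-by-many protein-protein and protein-RNA interactions.
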