Addgene plasmid #133901: pBSWHhc
Purpose: (Empty Backbone) Expression of Gal4BD-Bait hybrid protein. Homology regions for recombination with pAWH
Depositing lab: Sebastian Maurer. Depositing organization: Centre for Genomic Regulation (CRG). Publication: rec-YnH enables simultaneous many-by-many detection of direct protein-protein and protein-RNA interactions. Yang JS, Garriga-Canut M, Link N, Carolis C, Broadbent K, Beltran-Sastre V, Serrano L, Maurer SP. Nat Commun. 2018 Sep 14;9(1):3747. doi: 10.1038/s41467-018-06128-x. PubMed 30217970.
Backbone
  Vector backbone: pBSWHhc
  Backbone size (bp): 7495
  Vector type: Yeast Expression
  Selectable markers: TRP1
Growth in bacteria
  Bacterial resistance: Chloramphenicol and Spectinomycin, 25 & 50 μg/mL
  Growth temperature: 37°C
  Growth strain: ccdB Survival
  Copy number: High Copy
Gene/Insert
  Cloning method: Gateway Cloning
  Sequencing primers: 5′ TAATACGACTCACTATAGG; 3′ TTATCCCTAGTTTAAACACCCATAATACCCATAATAGC
Terms and licenses: Academic/Nonprofit Terms; Industry Terms: Not Available to Industry
How to cite: pBSWHhc was a gift from Sebastian Maurer (Addgene plasmid # 133901 ; http://n2t.net/addgene:133901 ; RRID:Addgene_133901)
